Addgene plasmid #233358: pCDNA5/FRT_CMV_NES-Kinprola_PKC_T/A-mEGFP
Purpose: CMV driven expression of the inactive PKC activity recorder negative control with T/A mutation Kinprola_PKC_T/A in mammalian cell lines fused to mEGFP
Depositing lab: Kai Johnsson. Depositing organization: Max Planck Institute for Medical Research. Publication: Molecular recording of cellular protein kinase activity with chemical labeling. Sun DE, Ng SW, Zheng Y, Xie S, Schwan N, Breuer P, Hoffmann DC, Michel J, Azorin DD, Boonekamp KE, Winkler F, Wick W, Boutros M, Li Y, Johnsson K. Nat Chem Biol. 2025 Jul 10. doi: 10.1038/s41589-025-01949-6. PubMed 40640555.
Backbone
  Vector backbone: pcDNA5/FRT
  Backbone size w/o insert (bp): 4999
  Vector type: Mammalian Expression
  Selectable markers: Hygromycin
Growth in bacteria
  Bacterial resistance: Ampicillin, 100 μg/mL
  Growth temperature: 37°C
  Growth strain: DH5alpha
  Copy number: High Copy
Gene/Insert
  Gene/Insert name: NES-Kinprola_PKC_T/A-mEGFP
  Species: Synthetic
  Insert size (bp): 2295
  Promoter: CMV
  Tag / fusion protein: NES (N terminal on insert); mEGFP (C terminal on insert)
  Cloning method: Gibson Cloning
Terms and licenses: Academic/Nonprofit Terms; Industry Terms: Not Available to Industry
Depositor comments: Please visit https://doi.org/10.1101/2024.09.11.611894 for bioRxiv preprint.
How to cite: pCDNA5/FRT_CMV_NES-Kinprola_PKC_T/A-mEGFP was a gift from Kai Johnsson (Addgene plasmid # 233358 ; http://n2t.net/addgene:233358 ; RRID:Addgene_233358)
