[The description below was written by a language model from this plasmid's Addgene catalogue record and pLannotate feature annotations shown in this document.]
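Description:
pCDNA5/FRT_CMV_NES-Kinprola_PKC_T/A-mEGFP is a mammalian expression plasmid of about 7.3 kb built on the pcDNA5/FRT backbone. It is propagated in E. coli at high copy from a ColE1/pUC-type origin under ampicillin selection (AmpR with its bla promoter). The backbone also carries an FRT site placed immediately upstream of a hygromycin resistance coding sequence followed by an SV40 poly(A) signal. In this vector family the arrangement allows FLP recombinase to integrate the plasmid at a genomic FRT site in a suitable host line, and integrants are then selected with hygromycin. The plasmid can also be used for transient transfection.

The payload is a synthetic insert of roughly 2.3 kb, assembled by Gibson cloning and expressed from the CMV immediate-early enhancer and promoter, with a bGH polyadenylation signal at the 3' end. It encodes Kinprola_PKC_T/A with an N-terminal nuclear export signal, which should keep the protein cytosolic, and a C-terminal monomeric EGFP that reports expression level and localisation. The feature table detects two consecutive HaloTag fragments, suggesting a split or rearranged form of the self-labelling dehalogenase. These are followed by two fragments matching yeast RAD53, probably a phosphopeptide-binding domain, although the record does not spell out the sensor architecture. Kinprola is described as a recorder of protein kinase activity read out by chemical labelling. This version carries a threonine-to-alanine mutation that renders it inactive, so it serves as the negative control for the PKC activity recorder in mammalian cell lines. A few other annotations, such as the truncated HIV LTR, ble and lacI fragments, are short partial hits rather than functional elements.
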