Features (pLannotate 1.2.2; 24 found; start..end, strand, type, name):
     28..80      -  misc_feature   bom (fragment): basis of mobility region from pBR322
    235..614     +  enhancer       CMV enhancer: human cytomegalovirus immediate early enhancer
    615..818     +  promoter       CMV promoter: human cytomegalovirus (CMV) immediate early promoter
    814..847     +  LTR            5' LTR (truncated) (fragment): truncated 5' long terminal repeat (LTR) from HIV-1
    863..881     +  promoter       T7 promoter: promoter for bacteriophage T7 RNA polymerase
    980..1399    +  CDS            HaloTag® (fragment): modified bacterial dehalogenase that forms covalent bonds with chloroalkane derivatives
   1445..1858    +  CDS            HaloTag® (fragment): modified bacterial dehalogenase that forms covalent bonds with chloroalkane derivatives
   2012..2281    +  CDS            RAD53 (fragment): RAD53_YEAST - Also known as MEC2, SAD1, SPK1. Experimental evidence at protein level: Swiss-Prot protein existence level 1. Controls S-phase checkpoint as well as G1 and G2 DNA damage checkpoints. Phosphorylates proteins on serine, threonine, and tyrosine. Prevents entry into anaphase and mitotic exit after DNA damage via regulation of the Polo kinase CDC5. Seems to be involved in the phosphorylation of RPH1. From Saccharomyces cerevisiae (strain ATCC 204508 / S288c) (Baker's yeast).
   2297..2449    +  CDS            RAD53 (fragment): RAD53_YEAST - Also known as MEC2, SAD1, SPK1. Experimental evidence at protein level: Swiss-Prot protein existence level 1. Controls S-phase checkpoint as well as G1 and G2 DNA damage checkpoints. Phosphorylates proteins on serine, threonine, and tyrosine. Prevents entry into anaphase and mitotic exit after DNA damage via regulation of the Polo kinase CDC5. Seems to be involved in the phosphorylation of RPH1. From Saccharomyces cerevisiae (strain ATCC 204508 / S288c) (Baker's yeast).
   2495..3211    +  CDS            mEGFP: mEGFP is a basic (constitutively fluorescent) green fluorescent protein published in 2002, derived from Aequorea victoria. It has moderate acid sensitivity.
   3252..3476    +  polyA_signal   bGH poly(A) signal: bovine growth hormone polyadenylation signal
   3480..3501    +  promoter       SV40 promoter (fragment): SV40 enhancer and early promoter
   3522..3755    +  rep_origin     f1 ori (fragment) (sequence partly withheld): f1 bacteriophage origin of replication; arrow indicates direction of (+) strand synthesis
   3760..3807    +  protein_bind   FRT: FLP-mediated recombination occurs in the 8-bp core sequence TCTAGAAA (Turan and Bode, 2011). FLP recombinase from the Saccharomyces cerevisiae 2μ plasmid
   3815..4837    +  CDS            HygR: aminoglycoside phosphotransferase from E. coli; aph(4)-Ia; confers resistance to hygromycin
   4847..4972    +  CDS            ble (fragment): BLE_KLEPN - Experimental evidence at protein level: Swiss-Prot protein existence level 1. Binding protein with a strong affinity to the bleomycin family of antibiotics. Binds to CL990; an antimitotic-antibiotic compound. From Klebsiella pneumoniae.
   4967..5088    +  polyA_signal   SV40 poly(A) signal: SV40 polyadenylation signal
   5161..5177    -  protein_bind   lac operator: The lac repressor binds to the lac operator to inhibit transcription in E. coli. This inhibition can be relieved by adding lactose or isopropyl-β-D-thiogalactopyranoside (IPTG). lac repressor encoded by lacI
   5185..5215    -  promoter       lac promoter: promoter for the E. coli lac operon
   5230..5251    -  protein_bind   CAP binding site: CAP binding activates transcription in the presence of cAMP. E. coli catabolite activator protein
   5264..5356    -  CDS            lacI (fragment): lac repressor; lacI; The lac repressor binds to the lac operator to inhibit transcription in E. coli. This inhibition can be relieved by adding lactose or isopropyl-β-D-thiogalactopyranoside (IPTG).
   5539..6128    -  rep_origin     ori: high-copy-number ColE1/pMB1/pBR322/pUC origin of replication
   6299..7159    -  CDS            AmpR: β-lactamase; bla; confers resistance to ampicillin, carbenicillin, and related antibiotics
   7160..7264    -  promoter       AmpR promoter: bla
>Addgene plasmid #233358 | pCDNA5/FRT_CMV_NES-Kinprola_PKC_T/A-mEGFP | addgene full sequence | sequence record 466632 | Addgene NGS Result
GACGGATCGGGAGATCTCCCGATCCCCTATGGTGCACTCTCAGTACAATCTGCTCTGATGCCGCATAGTT
AAGCCAGTATCTGCTCCCTGCTTGTGTGTTGGAGGTCGCTGAGTAGTGCGCGAGCAAAATTTAAGCTACA
ACAAGGCAAGGCTTGACCGACAATTGCATGAAGAATCTGCTTAGGGTTAGGCGTTTTGCGCTGCTTCGCG
ATGTACGGGCCAGATATACGCGTTGACATTGATTATTGACTAGTTATTAATAGTAATCAATTACGGGGTC
ATTAGTTCATAGCCCATATATGGAGTTCCGCGTTACATAACTTACGGTAAATGGCCCGCCTGGCTGACCG
CCCAACGACCCCCGCCCATTGACGTCAATAATGACGTATGTTCCCATAGTAACGCCAATAGGGACTTTCC
ATTGACGTCAATGGGTGGAGTATTTACGGTAAACTGCCCACTTGGCAGTACATCAAGTGTATCATATGCC
AAGTACGCCCCCTATTGACGTCAATGACGGTAAATGGCCCGCCTGGCATTATGCCCAGTACATGACCTTA
TGGGACTTTCCTACTTGGCAGTACATCTACGTATTAGTCATCGCTATTACCATGGTGATGCGGTTTTGGC
AGTACATCAATGGGCGTGGATAGCGGTTTGACTCACGGGGATTTCCAAGTCTCCACCCCATTGACGTCAA
TGGGAGTTTGTTTTGGCACCAAAATCAACGGGACTTTCCAAAATGTCGTAACAACTCCGCCCCATTGACG
CAAATGGGCGGTAGGCGTGTACGGTGGGAGGTCTATATAAGCAGAGCTCTCTGGCTAACTAGAGAACCCA
CTGCTTACTGGCTTATCGAAATTAATACGACTCACTATAGGGAGACCCAAGCTGGCTAGCGTTTAAACTT
ACCACCATGCTGCAGAACGAGCTTGCTCTTAAGTTGGCTGGACTTGATATTAACAAGACTGGAGGTTCTG
ACGTCGGCCGCAAGCTGATCATCGATCAGAACGTTTTTATCGAGGGTACGCTGCCGATGGGTGTCGTCCG
CCCGCTGACTGAAGTCGAGATGGACCATTACCGCGAGCCGTTCCTGAATCCTGTTGACCGCGAGCCACTG
TGGCGCTTCCCAAACGAGCTGCCAATCGCCGGTGAGCCAGCGAACATCGTCGCGCTGGTCGAAGAATACA
TGGACTGGCTGCACCAGTCCCCTGTCCCGAAGCTGCTGTTCTGGGGCACCCCAGGCGTTCTGATCCCACC
GGCCGAAGCCGCTCGCCTGGCCAAAAGCCTGCCTAACTGCAAGGCTGTGGACATCGGCCCGGGTCTGAAT
CTGCTGCAAGAAGACAACCCGGACCTGATCGGCAGCGAGATCGCGCGCTGGCTGTCTACTCTGGAGATTG
GTGGCACCGGTGGCTCTGGCGGTACCGGTGGCTCTGGCGGTTCTATCGGTACTGGCTTTCCATTCGACCC
CCATTATGTGGAAGTCCTGGGCGAGCGCATGCACTACGTCGATGTTGGTCCGCGCGATGGCACCCCTGTG
CTGTTCCTGCACGGTAACCCGACCTCCTCCTACGTGTGGCGCAACATCATCCCGCATGTTGCACCGACCC
ATCGCTGCATTGCTCCAGACCTGATCGGTATGGGCAAATCCGACAAACCAGACCTGGGTTATTTCTTCGA
CGACCACGTCCGCTTCATGGATGCCTTCATCGAAGCCCTGGGTCTGGAAGAGGTCGTCCTGGTCATTCAC
GACTGGGGCTCCGCTCTGGGTTTCCACTGGGCCAAGCGCAATCCAGAGCGCGTCAAAGGTATTGCATTTA
TGGAGTTCATCCGCCCTATCCCGACCTGGGACGAATGGGCTCCGGGTTCTAGATTCAGACGCTTTCAGGC
TCTCAAAGACAAGGCTAAGGCTCCTCCTCCTCCGCCACCGCCACCACCGCCGCCGCCGCCACCACCACCT
CCTCCGCCTCCTCCACCACCACCGCCACCGCCTCCACCACCTGGCGGCAGCGCCTGTGACTATCATTTAG
GAAACATTTCAAGACTGTCAAATAAGCATTTCCAAATACTACTAGGAGAAGACGGTAACCTTTTATTGAA
TGACATTTCCACTAATGGGACCTGGTTAAATGGGCAAAAAGTCGAGAAGAACAGCTATCAGTTACTGTCT
CAAGGTGATGAAATAACCGTTGGTGTAGGCGTGGAATCAGATATTTTATCTCTGGTCATTTTCATAAACG
ACAAATTTAAGCAGTGCCTCGAGCAGAACAAAGTTGATCGCGGTGGCGGTATGCATAAGTTTTCTCAAGA
ACAGATCGGCGAAAACATTGTGTGCAGGGTCATTTGTACCACGGGTCAAATTCCCATCCGAGATTTGTCA
GCTGATATTTCACAAGTGCTTAAGGAAAAACGATCCATAAAGAAAGTTTGGACATTTGGTAGAAACCCAG
GTTCTGCCAAGGAGACCTTCCAGGCCTTCCGCAGCGGAGGTTCTATGGTGAGCAAGGGCGAGGAGCTGTT
CACCGGGGTGGTGCCCATCCTGGTCGAGCTGGACGGCGACGTAAACGGCCACAAGTTCAGCGTGTCCGGC
GAGGGCGAGGGCGATGCCACCTACGGCAAGCTGACCCTGAAGTTCATCTGCACCACCGGCAAGCTGCCCG
TGCCCTGGCCCACCCTCGTGACCACCCTGACCTACGGCGTGCAGTGCTTCAGCCGCTACCCCGACCACAT
GAAGCAGCACGACTTCTTCAAGTCCGCCATGCCCGAAGGCTACGTCCAGGAGCGCACCATCTTCTTCAAG
GACGACGGCAACTACAAGACCCGCGCCGAGGTGAAGTTCGAGGGCGACACCCTGGTGAACCGCATCGAGC
TGAAGGGCATCGACTTCAAGGAGGACGGCAACATCCTGGGGCACAAGCTGGAGTACAACTACAACAGCCA
CAACGTCTATATCATGGCCGACAAGCAGAAGAACGGCATCAAGGTGAACTTCAAGATCCGCCACAACATC
GAGGACGGCAGCGTGCAGCTCGCCGACCACTACCAGCAGAACACCCCCATCGGCGACGGCCCCGTGCTGC
TGCCCGACAACCACTACCTGAGCACCCAGTCCAAACTGAGCAAAGACCCCAACGAGAAGCGCGATCACAT
GGTCCTGCTGGAGTTCGTGACCGCCGCCGGGATCACTCTCGGCATGGACGAGCTGTACAAGTAATCTAGA
GGGCCCGTTTAAACCCGCTGATCAGCCTCGACTGTGCCTTCTAGTTGCCAGCCATCTGTTGTTTGCCCCT
CCCCCGTGCCTTCCTTGACCCTGGAAGGTGCCACTCCCACTGTCCTTTCCTAATAAAATGAGGAAATTGC
ATCGCATTGTCTGAGTAGGTGTCATTCTATTCTGGGGGGTGGGGTGGGGCAGGACAGCAAGGGGGAGGAT
TGGGAAGACAATAGCAGGCATGCTGGGGATGCGGTGGGCTCTATGGCTTCTGAGGCGGAAAGAACCAGCT
GGGGCTCTAGGGGGTATCCCC
[115 nt withheld, positions 3522-3636]
AGCCACGTTC
[91 nt withheld, positions 3647-3737]
AGGGTGATGGTTCACGTACCTAGAAGTTCCTATTCCGAAGTTCCTATTCTCTAGAAAGTATAGGAACTTC
CTTGGCCAAAAAGCCTGAACTCACCGCGACGTCTGTCGAGAAGTTTCTGATCGAAAAGTTCGACAGCGTC
TCCGACCTGATGCAGCTCTCGGAGGGCGAAGAATCTCGTGCTTTCAGCTTCGATGTAGGAGGGCGTGGAT
ATGTCCTGCGGGTAAATAGCTGCGCCGATGGTTTCTACAAAGATCGTTATGTTTATCGGCACTTTGCATC
GGCCGCGCTCCCGATTCCGGAAGTGCTTGACATTGGGGAATTCAGCGAGAGCCTGACCTATTGCATCTCC
CGCCGTGCACAGGGTGTCACGTTGCAAGACCTGCCTGAAACCGAACTGCCCGCTGTTCTGCAGCCGGTCG
CGGAGGCCATGGATGCGATCGCTGCGGCCGATCTTAGCCAGACGAGCGGGTTCGGCCCATTCGGACCGCA
AGGAATCGGTCAATACACTACATGGCGTGATTTCATATGCGCGATTGCTGATCCCCATGTGTATCACTGG
CAAACTGTGATGGACGACACAGTCAGTGCGTCCGTCGCGCAGGCTCTCGATGAGCTGATGCTTTGGGCCG
AGGACTGCCCCGAAGTCCGGCACCTCGTGCACGCGGATTTCGGCTCCAACAATGTCCTGACGGACAATGG
CCGCATAACAGCGGTCATTGACTGGAGCGAGGCGATGTTCGGGGATTCCCAATACGAGGTCGCCAACATC
TTCTTCTGGAGGCCGTGGTTGGCTTGTATGGAGCAGCAGACGCGCTACTTCGAGCGGAGGCATCCGGAGC
TTGCAGGATCGCCGCGGCTCCGGGCGTATATGCTCCGCATTGGTCTTGACCAACTCTATCAGAGCTTGGT
TGACGGCAATTTCGATGATGCAGCTTGGGCGCAGGGTCGATGCGACGCAATCGTCCGATCCGGAGCCGGG
ACTGTCGGGCGTACACAAATCGCCCGCAGAAGCGCGGCCGTCTGGACCGATGGCTGTGTAGAAGTACTCG
CCGATAGTGGAAACCGACGCCCCAGCACTCGTCCGAGGGCAAAGGAATAGCACGTACTACGAGATTTCGA
TTCCACCGCCGCCTTCTATGAAAGGTTGGGCTTCGGAATCGTTTTCCGGGACGCCGGCTGGATGATCCTC
CAGCGCGGGGATCTCATGCTGGAGTTCTTCGCCCACCCCAACTTGTTTATTGCAGCTTATAATGGTTACA
AATAAAGCAATAGCATCACAAATTTCACAAATAAAGCATTTTTTTCACTGCATTCTAGTTGTGGTTTGTC
CAAACTCATCAATGTATCTTATCATGTCTGTATACCGTCGACCTCTAGCTAGAGCTTGGCGTAATCATGG
TCATAGCTGTTTCCTGTGTGAAATTGTTATCCGCTCACAATTCCACACAACATACGAGCCGGAAGCATAA
AGTGTAAAGCCTGGGGTGCCTAATGAGTGAGCTAACTCACATTAATTGCGTTGCGCTCACTGCCCGCTTT
CCAGTCGGGAAACCTGTCGTGCCAGCTGCATTAATGAATCGGCCAACGCGCGGGGAGAGGCGGTTTGCGT
ATTGGGCGCTCTTCCGCTTCCTCGCTCACTGACTCGCTGCGCTCGGTCGTTCGGCTGCGGCGAGCGGTAT
CAGCTCACTCAAAGGCGGTAATACGGTTATCCACAGAATCAGGGGATAACGCAGGAAAGAACATGTGAGC
AAAAGGCCAGCAAAAGGCCAGGAACCGTAAAAAGGCCGCGTTGCTGGCGTTTTTCCATAGGCTCCGCCCC
CCCTGACGAGCATCACAAAAATCGACGCTCAAGTCAGAGGTGGCGAAACCCGACAGGACTATAAAGATAC
CAGGCGTTTCCCCCTGGAAGCTCCCTCGTGCGCTCTCCTGTTCCGACCCTGCCGCTTACCGGATACCTGT
CCGCCTTTCTCCCTTCGGGAAGCGTGGCGCTTTCTCATAGCTCACGCTGTAGGTATCTCAGTTCGGTGTA
GGTCGTTCGCTCCAAGCTGGGCTGTGTGCACGAACCCCCCGTTCAGCCCGACCGCTGCGCCTTATCCGGT
AACTATCGTCTTGAGTCCAACCCGGTAAGACACGACTTATCGCCACTGGCAGCAGCCACTGGTAACAGGA
TTAGCAGAGCGAGGTATGTAGGCGGTGCTACAGAGTTCTTGAAGTGGTGGCCTAACTACGGCTACACTAG
AAGAACAGTATTTGGTATCTGCGCTCTGCTGAAGCCAGTTACCTTCGGAAAAAGAGTTGGTAGCTCTTGA
TCCGGCAAACAAACCACCGCTGGTAGCGGTGGTTTTTTTGTTTGCAAGCAGCAGATTACGCGCAGAAAAA
AAGGATCTCAAGAAGATCCTTTGATCTTTTCTACGGGGTCTGACGCTCAGTGGAACGAAAACTCACGTTA
AGGGATTTTGGTCATGAGATTATCAAAAAGGATCTTCACCTAGATCCTTTTAAATTAAAAATGAAGTTTT
AAATCAATCTAAAGTATATATGAGTAAACTTGGTCTGACAGTTACCAATGCTTAATCAGTGAGGCACCTA
TCTCAGCGATCTGTCTATTTCGTTCATCCATAGTTGCCTGACTCCCCGTCGTGTAGATAACTACGATACG
GGAGGGCTTACCATCTGGCCCCAGTGCTGCAATGATACCGCGAGACCCACGCTCACCGGCTCCAGATTTA
TCAGCAATAAACCAGCCAGCCGGAAGGGCCGAGCGCAGAAGTGGTCCTGCAACTTTATCCGCCTCCATCC
AGTCTATTAATTGTTGCCGGGAAGCTAGAGTAAGTAGTTCGCCAGTTAATAGTTTGCGCAACGTTGTTGC
CATTGCTACAGGCATCGTGGTGTCACGCTCGTCGTTTGGTATGGCTTCATTCAGCTCCGGTTCCCAACGA
TCAAGGCGAGTTACATGATCCCCTATGTTGTGCAAAAAAGCGGTTAGCTCCTTCGGTCCTCCGATCGTTG
TCAGAAGTAAGTTGGCCGCAGTGTTATCACTCATGGTTATGGCAGCACTGCATAATTCTCTTACTGTCAT
GCCATCCGTAAGATGCTTTTCTGTGACTGGTGAGTACTCAACCAAGTCATTCTGAGAATAGTGTATGCGG
CGACCGAGTTGCTCTTGCCCGGCGTCAATACGGGATAATACCGCGCCACATAGCAGAACTTTAAAAGTGC
TCATCATTGGAAAACGTTCTTCGGGGCGAAAACTCTCAAGGATCTTACCGCTGTTGAGATCCAGTTCGAT
GTAACCCACTCGTGCACCCAACTGATCTTCAGCATCTTTTACTTTCACCAGCGTTTCTGGGTGAGCAAAA
ACAGGAAGGCAAAATGCCGCAAAAAAGGGAATAAGGGCGACACGGAAATGTTGAATACTCATACTCTTCC
TTTTTCAATATTATTGAAGCATTTATCAGGGTTATTGTCTCATGAGCGGATACATATTTGAATGTATTTA
GAAAAATAAACAAATAGGGGTTCCGCGCACATTTCCCCGAAAAGTGCCACCTGACGTC
